>Addgene plasmid #226857 | ABE8.20-NG | addgene full sequence | sequence record 459377 | Addgene NGS Result
AAGCTACAACAAGGCAAGGCTTGACCGACAATTGCATGAAGAATCTGCTTAGGGTTAGGCGTTTTGCGCT
GCTTCGCGATGTACGGGCCAGATATACGCGTTGACATTGATTATTGACTAGTTATTAATAGTAATCAATT
ACGGGGTCATTAGTTCATAGCCCATATATGGAGTTCCGCGTTACATAACTTACGGTAAATGGCCCGCCTG
GCTGACCGCCCAACGACCCCCGCCCATTGACGTCAATAATGACGTATGTTCCCATAGTAACGCCAATAGG
GACTTTCCATTGACGTCAATGGGTGGAGTATTTACGGTAAACTGCCCACTTGGCAGTACATCAAGTGTAT
CATATGCCAAGTACGCCCCCTATTGACGTCAATGACGGTAAATGGCCCGCCTGGCATTATGCCCAGTACA
TGACCTTATGGGACTTTCCTACTTGGCAGTACATCTACGTATTAGTCATCGCTATTACCATGGTGATGCG
GTTTTGGCAGTACATCAATGGGCGTGGATAGCGGTTTGACTCACGGGGATTTCCAAGTCTCCACCCCATT
GACGTCAATGGGAGTTTGTTTTGGCACCAAAATCAACGGGACTTTCCAAAATGTCGTAACAACTCCGCCC
CATTGACGCAAATGGGCGGTAGGCGTGTACGGTGGGAGGTCTATATAAGCAGAGCTGGTTTAGTGAACCG
TCAGATCCGCTAGAGATCCGCGGCCGCTAATACGACTCACTATAGGGAGAGCCGCCACCATGTCCGAAGT
CGAGTTTTCCCATGAGTACTGGATGAGACACGCATTGACTCTCGCAAAGAGGGCTCGAGATGAACGCGAG
GTGCCCGTGGGGGCAGTACTCGTGCTCAACAATCGCGTAATCGGCGAAGGTTGGAATAGGGCAATCGGAC
TCCACGACCCCACTGCACATGCGGAAATCATGGCCCTTCGACAGGGAGGGCTTGTGATGCAGAATTATCG
ACTTTATGATGCGACGCTGTACTCGACGTTTGAACCTTGCGTAATGTGCGCGGGAGCTATGATTCACTCC
CGCATTGGACGAGTTGTATTCGGTGTTCGCAACGCCAAGACGGGTGCCGCAGGTTCACTGATGGACGTGC
TGCATCATCCAGGCATGAACCACCGGGTAGAAATCACAGAAGGCATATTGGCGGACGAATGTGCGGCGCT
GTTGTGTCGTTTTTTTCGCATGCCCAGGCGGGTCTTTAACGCCCAGAAAAAAGCACAATCCTCTACTGAC
TCTGGTGGTTCTTCTGGTGGTTCTAGCGGCAGCGAGACTCCCGGGACCTCAGAGTCCGCCACACCCGAAA
GTTCTGGTGGTTCTTCTGGTGGTTCTGACAAGAAGTACAGCATCGGCCTGGCCATCGGCACCAACTCTGT
GGGCTGGGCCGTGATCACCGACGAGTACAAGGTGCCCAGCAAGAAATTCAAGGTGCTGGGCAACACCGAC
CGGCACAGCATCAAGAAGAACCTGATCGGAGCCCTGCTGTTCGACAGCGGCGAAACAGCCGAGGCCACCC
GGCTGAAGAGAACCGCCAGAAGAAGATACACCAGACGGAAGAACCGGATCTGCTATCTGCAAGAGATCTT
CAGCAACGAGATGGCCAAGGTGGACGACAGCTTCTTCCACAGACTGGAAGAGTCCTTCCTGGTGGAAGAG
GATAAGAAGCACGAGCGGCACCCCATCTTCGGCAACATCGTGGACGAGGTGGCCTACCACGAGAAGTACC
CCACCATCTACCACCTGAGAAAGAAACTGGTGGACAGCACCGACAAGGCCGACCTGCGGCTGATCTATCT
GGCCCTGGCCCACATGATCAAGTTCCGGGGCCACTTCCTGATCGAGGGCGACCTGAACCCCGACAACAGC
GACGTGGACAAGCTGTTCATCCAGCTGGTGCAGACCTACAACCAGCTGTTCGAGGAAAACCCCATCAACG
CCAGCGGCGTGGACGCCAAGGCCATCCTGTCTGCCAGACTGAGCAAGAGCAGACGGCTGGAAAATCTGAT
CGCCCAGCTGCCCGGCGAGAAGAAGAATGGCCTGTTCGGAAACCTGATTGCCCTGAGCCTGGGCCTGACC
CCCAACTTCAAGAGCAACTTCGACCTGGCCGAGGATGCCAAACTGCAGCTGAGCAAGGACACCTACGACG
ACGACCTGGACAACCTGCTGGCCCAGATCGGCGACCAGTACGCCGACCTGTTTCTGGCCGCCAAGAACCT
GTCCGACGCCATCCTGCTGAGCGACATCCTGAGAGTGAACACCGAGATCACCAAGGCCCCCCTGAGCGCC
TCTATGATCAAGAGATACGACGAGCACCACCAGGACCTGACCCTGCTGAAAGCTCTCGTGCGGCAGCAGC
TGCCTGAGAAGTACAAAGAGATTTTCTTCGACCAGAGCAAGAACGGCTACGCCGGCTACATTGACGGCGG
AGCCAGCCAGGAAGAGTTCTACAAGTTCATCAAGCCCATCCTGGAAAAGATGGACGGCACCGAGGAACTG
CTCGTGAAGCTGAACAGAGAGGACCTGCTGCGGAAGCAGCGGACCTTCGACAACGGCAGCATCCCCCACC
AGATCCACCTGGGAGAGCTGCACGCCATTCTGCGGCGGCAGGAAGATTTTTACCCATTCCTGAAGGACAA
CCGGGAAAAGATCGAGAAGATCCTGACCTTCCGCATCCCCTACTACGTGGGCCCTCTGGCCAGGGGAAAC
AGCAGATTCGCCTGGATGACCAGAAAGAGCGAGGAAACCATCACCCCCTGGAACTTCGAGGAAGTGGTGG
ACAAGGGCGCTTCCGCCCAGAGCTTCATCGAGCGGATGACCAACTTCGATAAGAACCTGCCCAACGAGAA
GGTGCTGCCCAAGCACAGCCTGCTGTACGAGTACTTCACCGTGTATAACGAGCTGACCAAAGTGAAATAC
GTGACCGAGGGAATGAGAAAGCCCGCCTTCCTGAGCGGCGAGCAGAAAAAGGCCATCGTGGACCTGCTGT
TCAAGACCAACCGGAAAGTGACCGTGAAGCAGCTGAAAGAGGACTACTTCAAGAAAATCGAGTGCTTCGA
CTCCGTGGAAATCTCCGGCGTGGAAGATCGGTTCAACGCCTCCCTGGGCACATACCACGATCTGCTGAAA
ATTATCAAGGACAAGGACTTCCTGGACAATGAGGAAAACGAGGACATTCTGGAAGATATCGTGCTGACCC
TGACACTGTTTGAGGACAGAGAGATGATCGAGGAACGACTGAAAACCTATGCCCACCTGTTCGACGACAA
AGTGATGAAGCAGCTGAAGCGGCGGAGATACACCGGCTGGGGCAGGCTGAGCCGGAAGCTGATCAACGGC
ATCCGGGACAAGCAGTCCGGCAAGACAATCCTGGATTTCCTGAAGTCCGACGGCTTCGCCAACAGAAACT
TCATGCAGCTGATCCACGACGACAGCCTGACCTTTAAAGAGGACATCCAGAAAGCCCAGGTGTCCGGCCA
GGGCGATAGCCTGCACGAGCACATTGCCAATCTGGCCGGCAGCCCCGCCATTAAGAAGGGCATCCTGCAG
ACAGTGAAGGTGGTGGACGAGCTCGTGAAAGTGATGGGCCGGCACAAGCCCGAGAACATCGTGATCGAAA
TGGCCAGAGAGAACCAGACCACCCAGAAGGGACAGAAGAACAGCCGCGAGAGAATGAAGCGGATCGAAGA
GGGCATCAAAGAGCTGGGCAGCCAGATCCTGAAAGAACACCCCGTGGAAAACACCCAGCTGCAGAACGAG
AAGCTGTACCTGTACTACCTGCAGAATGGGCGGGATATGTACGTGGACCAGGAACTGGACATCAACCGGC
TGTCCGACTACGATGTGGACCATATCGTGCCTCAGAGCTTTCTGAAGGACGACTCCATCGACAACAAGGT
GCTGACCAGAAGCGACAAGAACCGGGGCAAGAGCGACAACGTGCCCTCCGAAGAGGTCGTGAAGAAGATG
AAGAACTACTGGCGGCAGCTGCTGAACGCCAAGCTGATTACCCAGAGAAAGTTCGACAATCTGACCAAGG
CCGAGAGAGGCGGCCTGAGCGAACTGGATAAGGCCGGCTTCATCAAGAGACAGCTGGTGGAAACCCGGCA
GATCACAAAGCACGTGGCACAGATCCTGGACTCCCGGATGAACACTAAGTACGACGAGAATGACAAGCTG
ATCCGGGAAGTGAAAGTGATCACCCTGAAGTCCAAGCTGGTGTCCGATTTCCGGAAGGATTTCCAGTTTT
ACAAAGTGCGCGAGATCAACAACTACCACCACGCCCACGACGCCTACCTGAACGCCGTCGTGGGAACCGC
CCTGATCAAAAAGTACCCTAAGCTGGAAAGCGAGTTCGTGTACGGCGACTACAAGGTGTACGACGTGCGG
AAGATGATCGCCAAGAGCGAGCAGGAAATCGGCAAGGCTACCGCCAAGTACTTCTTCTACAGCAACATCA
TGAACTTTTTCAAGACCGAGATTACCCTGGCCAACGGCGAGATCCGGAAGCGGCCTCTGATCGAGACAAA
CGGCGAAACCGGGGAGATCGTGTGGGATAAGGGCCGGGATTTTGCCACCGTGCGGAAAGTGCTGAGCATG
CCCCAAGTGAATATCGTGAAAAAGACCGAGGTGCAGACAGGCGGCTTCAGCAAAGAGTCTATCCGTCCCA
AGAGGAACAGCGATAAGCTGATCGCCAGAAAGAAGGACTGGGACCCTAAGAAGTACGGCGGCTTCGTGAG
CCCCACCGTGGCCTATTCTGTGCTGGTGGTGGCCAAAGTGGAAAAGGGCAAGTCCAAGAAACTGAAGAGT
GTGAAAGAGCTGCTGGGGATCACCATCATGGAAAGAAGCAGCTTCGAGAAGAATCCCATCGACTTTCTGG
AAGCCAAGGGCTACAAAGAAGTGAAAAAGGACCTGATCATCAAGCTGCCTAAGTACTCCCTGTTCGAGCT
GGAAAACGGCCGGAAGAGAATGCTGGCCTCTGCCCGGTTCCTGCAGAAGGGAAACGAACTGGCCCTGCCC
TCCAAATATGTGAACTTCCTGTACCTGGCCAGCCACTATGAGAAGCTGAAGGGCTCCCCCGAGGATAATG
AGCAGAAACAGCTGTTTGTGGAACAGCACAAGCACTACCTGGACGAGATCATCGAGCAGATCAGCGAGTT
CTCCAAGAGAGTGATCCTGGCCGACGCTAATCTGGACAAAGTGCTGTCCGCCTACAACAAGCACCGGGAT
AAGCCCATCAGAGAGCAGGCCGAGAATATCATCCACCTGTTTACCCTGACCAATCTGGGAGCCCCTAGGG
CCTTCAAGTACTTTGACACCACCATCGACCGGAAGGTGTACCGTAGCACCAAAGAGGTGCTGGACGCCAC
CCTGATCCACCAGAGCATCACCGGCCTGTACGAGACACGGATCGACCTGTCTCAGCTGGGAGGTGACTCT
GGCGGCTCAAAAAGAACCGCCGACGGCAGCGAATTCGAGCCCAAGAAGAAGAGGAAAGTCGGAAGCGGAG
CTACTAACTTCAGCCTGCTGAAGCAGGCTGGAGACGTGGAGGAGAACCCTGGACCTATGGTGAGCAAGGG
CGAGGAGCTGTTCACCGGGGTGGTGCCCATCCTGGTCGAGCTGGACGGCGACGTAAACGGCCACAAGTTC
AGCGTGTCCGGCGAGGGCGAGGGCGATGCCACCTACGGCAAGCTGACCCTGAAGTTCATCTGCACCACCG
GCAAGCTGCCCGTGCCCTGGCCCACCCTCGTGACCACCCTGACCTATGGAGTGCAGTGCTTCAGCCGCTA
CCCCGACCACATGAAGCAGCACGACTTCTTCAAGTCCGCCATGCCCGAAGGCTACGTCCAGGAGCGCACC
ATCTTCTTCAAGGACGACGGCAACTACAAGACCCGCGCCGAGGTGAAGTTCGAGGGCGACACCCTGGTGA
ACCGCATCGAGCTGAAGGGCATCGACTTCAAGGAGGACGGCAACATCCTGGGGCACAAGCTGGAGTACAA
CTACAACAGCCACAACGTCTATATCATGGCCGACAAGCAGAAGAACGGCATCAAGGTGAACTTCAAGATC
CGCCACAACATCGAGGACGGCAGCGTGCAGCTCGCCGACCACTACCAGCAGAACACCCCCATCGGCGACG
GCCCCGTGCTGCTGCCCGACAACCACTACCTGAGCACCCAGTCCGCCCTGAGCAAAGACCCCAACGAGAA
GCGCGATCACATGGTCCTGCTGGAGTTCGTGACCGCCGCCGGGATCACTCTCGGCATGGACGAGCTGTAC
AAGTAACCGGTCATCATCACCATCACCATTGAGTTTAAACCCGCTGATCAGCCTCGACTGTGCCTTCTAG
TTGCCAGCCATCTGTTGTTTGCCCCTCCCCCGTGCCTTCCTTGACCCTGGAAGGTGCCACTCCCACTGTC
CTTTCCTAATAAAATGAGGAAATTGCATCGCATTGTCTGAGTAGGTGTCATTCTATTCTGGGGGGTGGGG
TGGGGCAGGACAGCAAGGGGGAGGATTGGGAAGACAATAGCAGGCATGCTGGGGATGCGGTGGGCTCTAT
GGCTTCTGAGGCGGAAAGAACCAGCTGGGGCTCGATACCGTCGACCTCTAGCTAGAGCTTGGCGTAATCA
TGGTCATAGCTGTTTCCTGTGTGAAATTGTTATCCGCTCACAATTCCACACAACATACGAGCCGGAAGCA
TAAAGTGTAAAGCCTAGGGTGCCTAATGAGTGAGCTAACTCACATTAATTGCGTTGCGCTCACTGCCCGC
TTTCCAGTCGGGAAACCTGTCGTGCCAGCTGCATTAATGAATCGGCCAACGCGCGGGGAGAGGCGGTTTG
CGTATTGGGCGCTCTTCCGCTTCCTCGCTCACTGACTCGCTGCGCTCGGTCGTTCGGCTGCGGCGAGCGG
TATCAGCTCACTCAAAGGCGGTAATACGGTTATCCACAGAATCAGGGGATAACGCAGGAAAGAACATGTG
AGCAAAAGGCCAGCAAAAGGCCAGGAACCGTAAAAAGGCCGCGTTGCTGGCGTTTTTCCATAGGCTCCGC
CCCCCTGACGAGCATCACAAAAATCGACGCTCAAGTCAGAGGTGGCGAAACCCGACAGGACTATAAAGAT
ACCAGGCGTTTCCCCCTGGAAGCTCCCTCGTGCGCTCTCCTGTTCCGACCCTGCCGCTTACCGGATACCT
GTCCGCCTTTCTCCCTTCGGGAAGCGTGGCGCTTTCTCATAGCTCACGCTGTAGGTATCTCAGTTCGGTG
TAGGTCGTTCGCTCCAAGCTGGGCTGTGTGCACGAACCCCCCGTTCAGCCCGACCGCTGCGCCTTATCCG
GTAACTATCGTCTTGAGTCCAACCCGGTAAGACACGACTTATCGCCACTGGCAGCAGCCACTGGTAACAG
GATTAGCAGAGCGAGGTATGTAGGCGGTGCTACAGAGTTCTTGAAGTGGTGGCCTAACTACGGCTACACT
AGAAGAACAGTATTTGGTATCTGCGCTCTGCTGAAGCCAGTTACCTTCGGAAAAAGAGTTGGTAGCTCTT
GATCCGGCAAACAAACCACCGCTGGTAGCGGTGGTTTTTTTGTTTGCAAGCAGCAGATTACGCGCAGAAA
AAAAGGATCTCAAGAAGATCCTTTGATCTTTTCTACGGGGTCTGACGCTCAGTGGAACGAAAACTCACGT
TAAGGGATTTTGGTCATGAGATTATCAAAAAGGATCTTCACCTAGATCCTTTTAAATTAAAAATGAAGTT
TTAAATCAATCTAAAGTATATATGAGTAAACTTGGTCTGACAGTTACCAATGCTTAATCAGTGAGGCACC
TATCTCAGCGATCTGTCTATTTCGTTCATCCATAGTTGCCTGACTCCCCGTCGTGTAGATAACTACGATA
CGGGAGGGCTTACCATCTGGCCCCAGTGCTGCAATGATACCGCGAGACCCACGCTCACCGGCTCCAGATT
TATCAGCAATAAACCAGCCAGCCGGAAGGGCCGAGCGCAGAAGTGGTCCTGCAACTTTATCCGCCTCCAT
CCAGTCTATTAATTGTTGCCGGGAAGCTAGAGTAAGTAGTTCGCCAGTTAATAGTTTGCGCAACGTTGTT
GCCATTGCTACAGGCATCGTGGTGTCACGCTCGTCGTTTGGTATGGCTTCATTCAGCTCCGGTTCCCAAC
GATCAAGGCGAGTTACATGATCCCCCATGTTGTGCAAAAAAGCGGTTAGCTCCTTCGGTCCTCCGATCGT
TGTCAGAAGTAAGTTGGCCGCAGTGTTATCACTCATGGTTATGGCAGCACTGCATAATTCTCTTACTGTC
ATGCCATCCGTAAGATGCTTTTCTGTGACTGGTGAGTACTCAACCAAGTCATTCTGAGAATAGTGTATGC
GGCGACCGAGTTGCTCTTGCCCGGCGTCAATACGGGATAATACCGCGCCACATAGCAGAACTTTAAAAGT
GCTCATCATTGGAAAACGTTCTTCGGGGCGAAAACTCTCAAGGATCTTACCGCTGTTGAGATCCAGTTCG
ATGTAACCCACTCGTGCACCCAACTGATCTTCAGCATCTTTTACTTTCACCAGCGTTTCTGGGTGAGCAA
AAACAGGAAGGCAAAATGCCGCAAAAAAGGGAATAAGGGCGACACGGAAATGTTGAATACTCATACTCTT
CCTTTTTCAATATTATTGAAGCATTTATCAGGGTTATTGTCTCATGAGCGGATACATATTTGAATGTATT
TAGAAAAATAAACAAATAGGGGTTCCGCGCACATTTCCCCGAAAAGTGCCACCTGACGTCGACGGATCGG
GAGATCGATCTCCCGATCCCCTAGGGTCGACTCTCAGTACAATCTGCTCTGATGCCGCATAGTTAAGCCA
GTATCTGCTCCCTGCTTGTGTGTTGGAGGTCGCTGAGTAGTGCGCGAGCAAAATTT
Features (pLannotate 1.2.2; 18 found; start..end, strand, type, name):
    103..482     +  enhancer       CMV enhancer: human cytomegalovirus immediate early enhancer
    483..686     +  promoter       CMV promoter: human cytomegalovirus (CMV) immediate early promoter
    728..746     +  promoter       T7 promoter: promoter for bacteriophage T7 RNA polymerase
    763..1260    +  CDS            TadA*(7.10): DNA adenosine deaminase evolved from the E. coli tRNA adenosine deaminase TadA (Gaudelli et al., 2017)
   1357..2958    +  CDS            dCas9(N): N-terminal portion of catalytically inactive Streptococcus pyogenes dCas9 carrying the D10A mutation (Zetsche et al., 2015)
   2959..5453    +  CDS            Cas9(C) (fragment): C-terminal portion of Streptococcus pyogenes Cas9 (Zetsche et al., 2015)
   5587..6303    +  CDS            EGFP: EGFP is a basic (constitutively fluorescent) green fluorescent protein published in 1996, derived from Aequorea victoria. It is reported to be a rapidly-maturing weak dimer with moderate acid sensitivity.
   6358..6582    +  polyA_signal   bGH poly(A) signal: bovine growth hormone polyadenylation signal
   6586..6607    +  promoter       SV40 promoter (fragment): SV40 enhancer and early promoter
   6612..6628    +  misc_feature   MCS (fragment): pBluescript multiple cloning site
   6677..6693    -  protein_bind   lac operator: The lac repressor binds to the lac operator to inhibit transcription in E. coli. This inhibition can be relieved by adding lactose or isopropyl-β-D-thiogalactopyranoside (IPTG). lac repressor encoded by lacI
   6701..6731    -  promoter       lac promoter: promoter for the E. coli lac operon
   6746..6767    -  protein_bind   CAP binding site: CAP binding activates transcription in the presence of cAMP. E. coli catabolite activator protein
   6780..6872    -  CDS            lacI (fragment): lac repressor; lacI; The lac repressor binds to the lac operator to inhibit transcription in E. coli. This inhibition can be relieved by adding lactose or isopropyl-β-D-thiogalactopyranoside (IPTG).
   7055..7643    -  rep_origin     ori: high-copy-number ColE1/pMB1/pBR322/pUC origin of replication
   7814..8674    -  CDS            AmpR: β-lactamase; bla; confers resistance to ampicillin, carbenicillin, and related antibiotics
   8675..8779    -  promoter       AmpR promoter: bla
   8850..8894    -  misc_feature   bom (fragment): basis of mobility region from pBR322
