[The description below was written by a language model from this plasmid's Addgene catalogue record and pLannotate feature annotations shown in this document.]
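Description:
ABE8.20-NG is a mammalian expression plasmid built on a pCMV backbone. It produces an adenine base editor together with an eGFP marker in transfected cells. In E. coli it is maintained at high copy from a ColE1/pUC-type origin and selected with ampicillin through the β-lactamase gene and its native promoter. The backbone also holds remnants of cloning-vector sequence with no evident role in the design: lac promoter/operator elements, a lacI fragment, a short SV40 promoter fragment and a bom fragment.

The expression unit is driven by the human CMV immediate-early enhancer and promoter. A T7 promoter lies just upstream of the coding region and could support in vitro transcription. The open reading frame begins with an evolved TadA adenosine deaminase domain. The annotation software matched it to TadA*(7.10), although the construct name indicates the later 8.20 variant derived from that lineage. A linker-sized gap follows, and then a Streptococcus pyogenes Cas9 annotated in two contiguous pieces, the N-terminal one carrying the D10A mutation. The record does not list further Cas9 substitutions. By name, "NG" implies a variant with relaxed PAM recognition (NG rather than NGG), and D10A alone is typical of the nickase used in base editors. EGFP lies downstream of Cas9 on the same strand, ahead of the bGH polyadenylation signal. The element joining it to the editor is not annotated, so the record does not show whether it is a fusion or a self-cleaving peptide arrangement.

No guide RNA cassette is annotated, so a guide would have to be supplied separately. The plasmid is intended for programmable A•T to G•C editing in human or other mammalian cells. The eGFP signal allows transfected cells to be identified or enriched.
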