Addgene plasmid #226857: ABE8.20-NG
Purpose: Expresses ABE8.20-NG base editor in mammalian cells with eGFP marker
Depositing lab: Alexis Komor. Depositing organization: University of California, San Diego (UCSD). Publication: Genome editing with programmable base editors in human cells. Osgood NRB, Zawalick NM, Sawyer CB, Cowan QT, Gu S, Mawson SJ, Ranzau BL, Li L, Gymrek M, Goren A, Komor AC. Methods Enzymol. 2025;712:351-404. doi: 10.1016/bs.mie.2025.01.001. Epub 2025 Feb 5. PubMed 40121079.
Backbone
  Vector backbone: pCMV
  Vector type: Mammalian Expression
Growth in bacteria
  Bacterial resistance: Ampicillin, 100 μg/mL
  Growth temperature: 37°C
  Growth strain: DH5alpha
  Copy number: High Copy
Gene/Insert
  Gene/Insert name: ABE8.20-NG
  Species: Other
  Promoter: CMV
  Cloning method: Unknown
Terms and licenses: Academic/Nonprofit Terms; Industry Terms: Not Available to Industry
How to cite: ABE8.20-NG was a gift from Alexis Komor (Addgene plasmid # 226857 ; http://n2t.net/addgene:226857 ; RRID:Addgene_226857)
